Addgene plasmid #123295: pEF-DEST51 GFP-PNRC1
Purpose: Mammalian expression of PNRC1 N-GFP
Depositing lab: Giovanni Tonon. Depositing organization: Ospedale San Raffaele. Publication: Tumor suppressor PNRC1 blocks rRNA maturation by recruiting the decapping complex to the nucleolus. Gaviraghi M, Vivori C, Pareja Sanchez Y, Invernizzi F, Cattaneo A, Santoliquido BM, Frenquelli M, Segalla S, Bachi A, Doglioni C, Pelechano V, Cittaro D, Tonon G. EMBO J. 2018 Dec 3;37(23). pii: embj.201899179. doi: 10.15252/embj.201899179. Epub 2018 Oct 29. PubMed 30373810.
Backbone
  Vector backbone: pEF-DEST51
  Vector type: Mammalian Expression
Growth in bacteria
  Bacterial resistance: Ampicillin, 100 μg/mL
  Growth temperature: 37°C
  Growth strain: DH5alpha
  Copy number: High Copy
Gene/Insert
  Gene/Insert name: PNRC1
  Species: H. sapiens (human)
  Entrez Gene: PNRC1 (a.k.a. B4-2, PNAS-145, PROL2, PRR2)
  Tag / fusion protein: GFP (N terminal on insert)
Terms and licenses: Academic/Nonprofit Terms; Industry Terms: Not Available to Industry
How to cite: pEF-DEST51 GFP-PNRC1 was a gift from Giovanni Tonon (Addgene plasmid # 123295 ; http://n2t.net/addgene:123295 ; RRID:Addgene_123295)
