[The description below was written by a language model from this plasmid's Addgene catalogue record and pLannotate feature annotations shown in this document.]
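Description:
pEF-DEST51 GFP-PNRC1 is a 7,540-nt mammalian expression plasmid made by Gateway recombination into the pEF-DEST51 destination backbone. It expresses human PNRC1 fused at its N terminus to GFP. In bacteria it is maintained as a high-copy plasmid through a ColE1/pUC-type origin and selected with ampicillin via the β-lactamase gene. An f1 origin is also present, which in principle allows single-stranded DNA production.

The expression cassette is driven by the strong constitutive human EF-1α promoter, followed by a T7 promoter that can serve for in vitro transcription or as a sequencing primer site. Between the attB1 and attB2 sites left by the Gateway reaction lie the EGFP coding sequence and, just downstream on the same strand, the PNRC1 open reading frame. A backbone-encoded V5 epitope follows attB2, ahead of the bovine growth hormone polyadenylation signal. The record lists only the N-terminal GFP tag and does not state whether the insert reads through into V5.

A second cassette places the blasticidin S deaminase gene under tandem SV40 early and bacterial EM7 promoters with an SV40 poly(A) signal, allowing blasticidin selection of stably transfected mammalian cells. The SV40 promoter region typically also includes the SV40 origin. The remaining annotations, such as the short BleoR, lacI, CMV enhancer and small t antigen fragments, appear to be backbone remnants or partial matches rather than functional elements.

The stated purpose is mammalian expression of GFP-tagged PNRC1. This suits fluorescence-based localisation of the protein, and the associated publication concerns PNRC1 as a tumour suppressor that recruits the decapping complex to the nucleolus and blocks rRNA maturation.
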