Features (pLannotate 1.2.2; 26 found; start..end, strand, type, name):
     31..1209    +  promoter       EF-1α promoter: strong constitutive promoter for human elongation factor EF-1α
   1226..1244    +  promoter       T7 promoter: promoter for bacteriophage T7 RNA polymerase
   1276..1300    +  protein_bind   attB1: mutant version of attB; recombination site for the Gateway® BP reaction BP Clonase™
   1311..2027    +  CDS            EGFP: EGFP is a basic (constitutively fluorescent) green fluorescent protein published in 1996, derived from Aequorea victoria. It is reported to be a rapidly-maturing weak dimer with moderate acid sensitivity.
   2046..3026    +  CDS            PNRC1: PNRC1_HUMAN - Also known as PROL2. Experimental evidence at protein level: Swiss-Prot protein existence level 1. Nuclear receptor coactivator. May play a role in signal transduction. From Homo sapiens (Human).
   3046..3070    -  protein_bind   attB2: mutant version of attB; recombination site for the Gateway® BP reaction BP Clonase™
   3096..3137    +  CDS            V5 tag: epitope tag from simian virus 5
   3193..3417    +  polyA_signal   bGH poly(A) signal: bovine growth hormone polyadenylation signal
   3421..3442    +  promoter       SV40 promoter (fragment): SV40 enhancer and early promoter
   3463..3891    +  rep_origin     f1 ori (sequence partly withheld): f1 bacteriophage origin of replication; arrow indicates direction of (+) strand synthesis
   3905..4234    +  promoter       SV40 promoter: SV40 enhancer and early promoter
   4282..4329    +  promoter       EM7 promoter: synthetic bacterial promoter&nbsp
   4348..4746    +  CDS            BSD: blasticidin S deaminase; Aspergillus terreus BSD; confers resistance to blasticidin
   4747..4774    +  CDS            BleoR (fragment): antibiotic-binding protein; Sh ble from Streptoalloteichus hindustanus; confers resistance to bleomycin, phleomycin, and Zeocin™
   4784..4909    +  CDS            ble (fragment): BLE_KLEPN - Experimental evidence at protein level: Swiss-Prot protein existence level 1. Binding protein with a strong affinity to the bleomycin family of antibiotics. Binds to CL990; an antimitotic-antibiotic compound. From Klebsiella pneumoniae.
   4904..5025    +  polyA_signal   SV40 poly(A) signal: SV40 polyadenylation signal
   5098..5114    -  protein_bind   lac operator: The lac repressor binds to the lac operator to inhibit transcription in E. coli. This inhibition can be relieved by adding lactose or isopropyl-β-D-thiogalactopyranoside (IPTG). lac repressor encoded by lacI
   5122..5152    -  promoter       lac promoter: promoter for the E. coli lac operon
   5167..5188    -  protein_bind   CAP binding site: CAP binding activates transcription in the presence of cAMP. E. coli catabolite activator protein
   5201..5293    -  CDS            lacI (fragment): lac repressor; lacI; The lac repressor binds to the lac operator to inhibit transcription in E. coli. This inhibition can be relieved by adding lactose or isopropyl-β-D-thiogalactopyranoside (IPTG).
   5465..6053    -  rep_origin     ori: high-copy-number ColE1/pMB1/pBR322/pUC origin of replication
   6224..7084    -  CDS            AmpR: β-lactamase; bla; confers resistance to ampicillin, carbenicillin, and related antibiotics
   7085..7189    -  promoter       AmpR promoter: bla
   7248..7300    -  misc_feature   bom (fragment): basis of mobility region from pBR322
   7455..7473    +  enhancer       CMV enhancer (fragment): human cytomegalovirus immediate early enhancer
   7498..24      +  CDS            small t antigen (fragment) (across the origin): SV40 (simian virus 40) small t antigen
>Addgene plasmid #123295 | pEF-DEST51 GFP-PNRC1 | addgene full sequence | sequence record 239378 | Addgene NGS Result
ACCTTCTAGGTCTTGAAAGGAGTGGGAATTGGCTCCGGTGCCCGTCAGTGGGCAGAGCGCACATCGCCCA
CAGTCCCCGAGAAGTTGGGGGGAGGGGTCGGCAATTGAACCGGTGCCTAGAGAAGGTGGCGCGGGGTAAA
CTGGGAAAGTGATGTCGTGTACTGGCTCCGCCTTTTTCCCGAGGGTGGGGGAGAACCGTATATAAGTGCA
GTAGTCGCCGTGAACGTTCTTTTTCGCAACGGGTTTGCCGCCAGAACACAGGTAAGTGCCGTGTGTGGTT
CCCGCGGGCCTGGCCTCTTTACGGGTTATGGCCCTTGCGTGCCTTGAATTACTTCCACCTGGCTGCAGTA
CGTGATTCTTGATCCCGAGCTTCGGGTTGGAAGTGGGTGGGAGAGTTCGAGGCCTTGCGCTTAAGGAGCC
CCTTCGCCTCGTGCTTGAGTTGAGGCCTGGCCTGGGCGCTGGGGCCGCCGCGTGCGAATCTGGTGGCACC
TTCGCGCCTGTCTCGCTGCTTTCGATAAGTCTCTAGCCATTTAAAATTTTTGATGACCTGCTGCGACGCT
TTTTTTCTGGCAAGATAGTCTTGTAAATGCGGGCCAAGATCTGCACACTGGTATTTCGGTTTTTGGGGCC
GCGGGCGGCGACGGGGCCCGTGCGTCCCAGCGCACATGTTCGGCGAGGCGGGGCCTGCGAGCGCGGCCAC
CGAGAATCGGACGGGGGTAGTCTCAAGCTGGCCGGCCTGCTCTGGTGCCTGGCCTCGCGCCGCCGTGTAT
CGCCCCGCCCTGGGCGGCAAGGCTGGCCCGGTCGGCACCAGTTGCGTGAGCGGAAAGATGGCCGCTTCCC
GGCCCTGCTGCAGGGAGCTCAAAATGGAGGACGCGGCGCTCGGGAGAGCGGGCGGGTGAGTCACCCACAC
AAAGGAAAAGGGCCTTTCCGTCCTCAGCCGTCGCTTCATGTGACTCCACGGAGTACCGGGCGCCGTCCAG
GCACCTCGATTAGTTCTCGAGCTTTTGGAGTACGTCGTCTTTAGGTTGGGGGGAGGGGTTTTATGCGATG
GAGTTTCCCCACACTGAGTGGGTGGAGACTGAAGTTAGGCCAGCTTGGCACTTGATGTAATTCTCCTTGG
AATTTGCCCTTTTTGAGTTTGGATCTTGGTTCATTCTCAAGCCTCAGACAGTGGTTCAAAGTTTTTTTCT
TCCATTTCAGGTGTCGTGAGGAATTAGCTTGGTACTAATACGACTCACTATAGGGAGACCCAAGCTGGCT
AGGTAAGCTTGATCAACAAGTTTGTACAAAAAAGCAGGCTCCGCGGCCGCATGGTGAGCAAGGGCGAGGA
GCTGTTCACCGGGGTGGTGCCCATCCTGGTCGAGCTGGACGGCGACGTAAACGGCCACAAGTTCAGCGTG
TCCGGCGAGGGCGAGGGCGATGCCACCTACGGCAAGCTGACCCTGAAGTTCATCTGCACCACCGGCAAGC
TGCCCGTGCCCTGGCCCACCCTCGTGACCACCCTGACCTACGGCGTGCAGTGCTTCAGCCGCTACCCCGA
CCACATGAAGCAGCACGACTTCTTCAAGTCCGCCATGCCCGAAGGCTACGTCCAGGAGCGCACCATCTTC
TTCAAGGACGACGGCAACTACAAGACCCGCGCCGAGGTGAAGTTCGAGGGCGACACCCTGGTGAACCGCA
TCGAGCTGAAGGGCATCGACTTCAAGGAGGACGGCAACATCCTGGGGCACAAGCTGGAGTACAACTACAA
CAGCCACAACGTCTATATCATGGCCGACAAGCAGAAGAACGGCATCAAGGTGAACTTCAAGATCCGCCAC
AACATCGAGGACGGCAGCGTGCAGCTCGCCGACCACTACCAGCAGAACACCCCCATCGGCGACGGCCCCG
TGCTGCTGCCCGACAACCACTACCTGAGCACCCAGTCCGCCCTGAGCAAAGACCCCAACGAGAAGCGCGA
TCACATGGTCCTGCTGGAGTTCGTGACCGCCGCCGGGATCACTCTCGGCATGGACGAGCTGTACAAGGCG
GCCGCCCCCTTCACCATGACTGTCGTCTCCGTCCCGCAGCGGGAGCCGCTCGTCCTGGGTGGCCGCCTTG
CGCCGCTTGGCTTTTCCTCCCGAGGTTACTTTGGGGCCCTCCCGATGGTGACCACGGCTCCGCCTCCTTT
ACCCCGGATCCCGGACCCCCGGGCACTGCCCCCGACCCTCTTCCTCCCTCATTTCCTAGGGGGAGATGGC
CCGTGTCTGACCCCCCAGCCTCGCGCTCCAGCAGCTCTGCCCAACCGCAGCCTCGCCGTGGCGGGAGGCA
CTCCTCGGGCAGCGCCGAAGAAGCGGCGAAAGAAGAAGGTGCGGGCCAGCCCCGCAGGGCAGCTGCCCAG
CCGCTTCCACCAGTACCAGCAGCACCGGCCGAGTCTGGAGGGCGGCCGGAGCCCCGCGACCGGCCCGAGC
GGAGCGCAGGAGGTCCCGGGCCCGGCCGCCGCCTTGGCCCCGAGTCCTGCAGCCGCAGCCGGCACGGAGG
GAGCCAGCCCCGACCTTGCCCCGCTGCGGCCCGCGGCTCCCGGCCAAACCCCCCTCAGGAAAGAGGTTTT
AAAATCAAAGATGGGAAAATCGGAGAAAATTGCCCTTCCCCATGGCCAGCTTGTTCATGGTATACACTTG
TATGAGCAACCAAAGATAAACAGACAGAAAAGCAAATATAACTTGCCACTAACCAAGATCACCTCTGCAA
AAAGAAATGAAAACAACTTTTGGCAGGATTCTGTTTCATCTGACAGAATTCAGAAGCAGGAAAAAAAGCC
TTTTAAAAATACCGAGAACATTAAAAATTCGCATTTGAAGAAATCAGCATTTCTAACTGAAGTGAGCCAA
AAGGAAAATTATGCTGGGGCAAAGTTTAGTGATCCACCTTCTCCTAGTGTTCTTCCAAAGCCTCCTAGTC
ACTGGATGGGAAGCACTGTTGAAAATTCCAACCAAAACAGGGAGCTGATGGCAGTACACTTAAAAACGCT
CCTCAAAGTTCAAACTTAGAAGGGTGGGCGCGCCGACCCAGCTTTCTTGTACAAAGTGGTTGATCTAGAG
GGCCCGCGGTTCGAAGGTAAGCCTATCCCTAACCCTCTCCTCGGTCTCGATTCTACGCGTACCGGTCATC
ATCACCATCACCATTGAGTTTAAACCCGCTGATCAGCCTCGACTGTGCCTTCTAGTTGCCAGCCATCTGT
TGTTTGCCCCTCCCCCGTGCCTTCCTTGACCCTGGAAGGTGCCACTCCCACTGTCCTTTCCTAATAAAAT
GAGGAAATTGCATCGCATTGTCTGAGTAGGTGTCATTCTATTCTGGGGGGTGGGGTGGGGCAGGACAGCA
AGGGGGAGGATTGGGAAGACAATAGCAGGCATGCTGGGGATGCGGTGGGCTCTATGGCTTCTGAGGCGGA
AAGAACCAGCTGGGGCTCTAGGGGGTATCCCC
[124 nt withheld, positions 3463-3586]
C
[91 nt withheld, positions 3588-3678]
A
[49 nt withheld, positions 3680-3728]
CCTTTGACGTTGGAGTCCACGTTCTTT
[37 nt withheld, positions 3756-3792]
ACCCTATCTCGGTCTATTCTTTTGATTTATAAGGGATTTTGCCGATTTCGGCCTATTGGTTAAAAAATGA
GCTGATTTAACAAAAATTTAACGCGAATTAATTCTGTGGAATGTGTGTCAGTTAGGGTGTGGAAAGTCCC
CAGGCTCCCCAGCAGGCAGAAGTATGCAAAGCATGCATCTCAATTAGTCAGCAACCAGGTGTGGAAAGTC
CCCAGGCTCCCCAGCAGGCAGAAGTATGCAAAGCATGCATCTCAATTAGTCAGCAACCATAGTCCCGCCC
CTAACTCCGCCCATCCCGCCCCTAACTCCGCCCAGTTCCGCCCATTCTCCGCCCCATGGCTGACTAATTT
TTTTTATTTATGCAGAGGCCGAGGCCGCCTCTGCCTCTGAGCTATTCCAGAAGTAGTGAGGAGGCTTTTT
TGGAGGCCTAGGCTTTTGCAAAAAGCTCCCGGGAGCTTGTATATCCATTTTCGGATCTGATCAGCACGTG
TTGACAATTAATCATCGGCATAGTATATCGGCATAGTATAATACGACAAGGTGAGGAACTAAACCATGGC
CAAGCCTTTGTCTCAAGAAGAATCCACCCTCATTGAAAGAGCAACGGCTACAATCAACAGCATCCCCATC
TCTGAAGACTACAGCGTCGCCAGCGCAGCTCTCTCTAGCGACGGCCGCATCTTCACTGGTGTCAATGTAT
ATCATTTTACTGGGGGACCTTGTGCAGAACTCGTGGTGCTGGGCACTGCTGCTGCTGCGGCAGCTGGCAA
CCTGACTTGTATCGTCGCGATCGGAAATGAGAACAGGGGCATCTTGAGCCCCTGCGGACGGTGCCGACAG
GTGCTTCTCGATCTGCATCCTGGGATCAAAGCCATAGTGAAGGACAGTGATGGACAGCCGACGGCAGTTG
GGATTCGTGAATTGCTGCCCTCTGGTTATGTGTGGGAGGGCTAAGCACTTCGTGGCCGAGGAGCAGGACT
GACACGTGCTACGAGATTTCGATTCCACCGCCGCCTTCTATGAAAGGTTGGGCTTCGGAATCGTTTTCCG
GGACGCCGGCTGGATGATCCTCCAGCGCGGGGATCTCATGCTGGAGTTCTTCGCCCACCCCAACTTGTTT
ATTGCAGCTTATAATGGTTACAAATAAAGCAATAGCATCACAAATTTCACAAATAAAGCATTTTTTTCAC
TGCATTCTAGTTGTGGTTTGTCCAAACTCATCAATGTATCTTATCATGTCTGTATACCGTCGACCTCTAG
CTAGAGCTTGGCGTAATCATGGTCATAGCTGTTTCCTGTGTGAAATTGTTATCCGCTCACAATTCCACAC
AACATACGAGCCGGAAGCATAAAGTGTAAAGCCTGGGGTGCCTAATGAGTGAGCTAACTCACATTAATTG
CGTTGCGCTCACTGCCCGCTTTCCAGTCGGGAAACCTGTCGTGCCAGCTGCATTAATGAATCGGCCAACG
CGCGGGGAGAGGCGGTTTGCGTATTGGGCGCTCTTCCGCTTCCTCGCTCACTGACTCGCTGCGCTCGGTC
GTTCGGCTGCGGCGAGCGGTATCAGCTCACTCAAAGGCGGTAATACGGTTATCCACAGAATCAGGGGATA
ACGCAGGAAAGAACATGTGAGCAAAAGGCCAGGAACCGTAAAAAGGCCGCGTTGCTGGCGTTTTTCCATA
GGCTCCGCCCCCCTGACGAGCATCACAAAAATCGACGCTCAAGTCAGAGGTGGCGAAACCCGACAGGACT
ATAAAGATACCAGGCGTTTCCCCCTGGAAGCTCCCTCGTGCGCTCTCCTGTTCCGACCCTGCCGCTTACC
GGATACCTGTCCGCCTTTCTCCCTTCGGGAAGCGTGGCGCTTTCTCATAGCTCACGCTGTAGGTATCTCA
GTTCGGTGTAGGTCGTTCGCTCCAAGCTGGGCTGTGTGCACGAACCCCCCGTTCAGCCCGACCGCTGCGC
CTTATCCGGTAACTATCGTCTTGAGTCCAACCCGGTAAGACACGACTTATCGCCACTGGCAGCAGCCACT
GGTAACAGGATTAGCAGAGCGAGGTATGTAGGCGGTGCTACAGAGTTCTTGAAGTGGTGGCCTAACTACG
GCTACACTAGAAGAACAGTATTTGGTATCTGCGCTCTGCTGAAGCCAGTTACCTTCGGAAAAAGAGTTGG
TAGCTCTTGATCCGGCAAACAAACCACCGCTGGTAGCGGTGGTTTTTTTGTTTGCAAGCAGCAGATTACG
CGCAGAAAAAAAGGATCTCAAGAAGATCCTTTGATCTTTTCTACGGGGTCTGACGCTCAGTGGAACGAAA
ACTCACGTTAAGGGATTTTGGTCATGAGATTATCAAAAAGGATCTTCACCTAGATCCTTTTAAATTAAAA
ATGAAGTTTTAAATCAATCTAAAGTATATATGAGTAAACTTGGTCTGACAGTTACCAATGCTTAATCAGT
GAGGCACCTATCTCAGCGATCTGTCTATTTCGTTCATCCATAGTTGCCTGACTCCCCGTCGTGTAGATAA
CTACGATACGGGAGGGCTTACCATCTGGCCCCAGTGCTGCAATGATACCGCGAGACCCACGCTCACCGGC
TCCAGATTTATCAGCAATAAACCAGCCAGCCGGAAGGGCCGAGCGCAGAAGTGGTCCTGCAACTTTATCC
GCCTCCATCCAGTCTATTAATTGTTGCCGGGAAGCTAGAGTAAGTAGTTCGCCAGTTAATAGTTTGCGCA
ACGTTGTTGCCATTGCTACAGGCATCGTGGTGTCACGCTCGTCGTTTGGTATGGCTTCATTCAGCTCCGG
TTCCCAACGATCAAGGCGAGTTACATGATCCCCCATGTTGTGCAAAAAAGCGGTTAGCTCCTTCGGTCCT
CCGATCGTTGTCAGAAGTAAGTTGGCCGCAGTGTTATCACTCATGGTTATGGCAGCACTGCATAATTCTC
TTACTGTCATGCCATCCGTAAGATGCTTTTCTGTGACTGGTGAGTACTCAACCAAGTCATTCTGAGAATA
GTGTATGCGGCGACCGAGTTGCTCTTGCCCGGCGTCAATACGGGATAATACCGCGCCACATAGCAGAACT
TTAAAAGTGCTCATCATTGGAAAACGTTCTTCGGGGCGAAAACTCTCAAGGATCTTACCGCTGTTGAGAT
CCAGTTCGATGTAACCCACTCGTGCACCCAACTGATCTTCAGCATCTTTTACTTTCACCAGCGTTTCTGG
GTGAGCAAAAACAGGAAGGCAAAATGCCGCAAAAAAGGGAATAAGGGCGACACGGAAATGTTGAATACTC
ATACTCTTCCTTTTTCAATATTATTGAAGCATTTATCAGGGTTATTGTCTCATGAGCGGATACATATTTG
AATGTATTTAGAAAAATAAACAAATAGGGGTTCCGCGCACATTTCCCCGAAAAGTGCCACCTGACGTCGA
CGGATCGGGAGATCTCCCGATCCCCTATGGTGCACTCTCAGTACAATCTGCTCTGATGCCGCATAGTTAA
GCCAGTATCTGCTCCCTGCTTGTGTGTTGGAGGTCGCTGAGTAGTGCGCGAGCAAAATTTAAGCTACAAC
AAGGCAAGGCTTGACCGACAATTGCATGAAGAATCTGCTTAGGGTTAGGCGTTTTGCGCTGCTTCGCGAT
GTACGGGCCAGATATACGCGTTGACATTGATTATTGACTAGGCTTTTGCAAAAAGCTTTGCAAAGATGGA
TAAAGTTTTAAACAGAGAGGAATCTTTGCAGCTAATGG
